Addgene plasmid #74262: pCMV6-XL4 ASXL1 (1-479) 3x FLAG
Purpose: Cancer-associated ASXL1 truncation mutant in mammalian expression vector
Depositing lab: Anjana Rao. Depositing organization: La Jolla Institute for Immunology. Publication: Cancer-associated ASXL1 mutations may act as gain-of-function mutations of the ASXL1-BAP1 complex. Balasubramani A, Larjo A, Bassein JA, Chang X, Hastie RB, Togher SM, Lahdesmaki H, Rao A. Nat Commun. 2015 Jun 22;6:7307. doi: 10.1038/ncomms8307. PubMed 26095772.
Backbone
  Vector backbone: pCMV6XL4
  Backbone manufacturer: Addgene
  Backbone size w/o insert (bp): 6500
  Total vector size (bp): 8000
  Modifications to backbone: none
  Vector type: Mammalian Expression
Growth in bacteria
  Bacterial resistance: Ampicillin, 100 μg/mL
  Growth temperature: 37°C
  Growth strain: NEB Stable
  Copy number: High Copy
Gene/Insert
  Gene/Insert name: ASXL1 (alt name: additional sex combs like 1, transcriptional regulator)
  Species: H. sapiens (human)
  Insert size (bp): 1500
  Mutation: Contains ASXL1 amino acids 1-479
  Entrez Gene: ASXL1 (a.k.a. BOPS, MDS)
  Promoter: 5’LTR
  Tag / fusion protein: 3X FLAG (C terminal on insert)
  Cloning method: Restriction Enzyme; 5′ cloning site NotI (unknown if destroyed); 3′ cloning site EcoRI (unknown if destroyed)
  Sequencing primers: 5′ GGACTTTCCAAAATGTCG; 3′ ATTAGGACAAGGCTGGTGGG
Terms and licenses: Academic/Nonprofit Terms; Industry Terms: Not Available to Industry
How to cite: pCMV6-XL4 ASXL1 (1-479) 3x FLAG was a gift from Anjana Rao (Addgene plasmid # 74262 ; http://n2t.net/addgene:74262 ; RRID:Addgene_74262)
