[The description below was written by a language model from this plasmid's Addgene catalogue record.]
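Description:
pCMV6-XL4 ASXL1 (1-479) 3x FLAG is a mammalian expression plasmid built on the pCMV6-XL4 backbone, with no recorded modifications to the backbone. It is propagated in bacteria as a high-copy plasmid under ampicillin selection. The record gives a backbone of roughly 6.5 kb and a total size of about 8 kb. No mammalian selection marker is listed, and no feature table is available, so the origin of replication, polyadenylation signal and other backbone elements are not documented here.

The insert, about 1.5 kb, is a truncated human ASXL1 (additional sex combs like 1, a transcriptional regulator) coding sequence encoding amino acids 1-479. A 3x FLAG epitope is fused to the C terminus of the fragment, allowing detection and immunoprecipitation with anti-FLAG antibodies. The fragment was inserted by restriction cloning between NotI and EcoRI sites, and it is not known whether those sites survive. The catalogue entry lists the promoter as a 5' LTR. This sits oddly with the backbone name, which implies a CMV promoter-driven vector, and the discrepancy cannot be resolved from the record alone, so the promoter should be confirmed against the sequence.

The stated purpose is expression of a cancer-associated ASXL1 truncation mutant in mammalian cells. The associated study concerns the idea that such ASXL1 mutations may act as gain-of-function alterations of the ASXL1-BAP1 complex. The construct therefore suits transfection experiments that compare the truncated protein with other ASXL1 forms, for example by examining its expression, its interaction partners or its effects on complex activity through the FLAG tag.
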