>Addgene plasmid #74262 | pCMV6-XL4 ASXL1 (1-479) 3x FLAG | addgene partial sequence | sequence record 169388 | CMV-F 5'-CGCAAATGGGCGGTAGGCGTG-3'
AGCAGAGCTCGTTTAGTGAACCGTCAGAATTTTGTAATACGACTCACTATAGGGCGGCCGCGAATTCATG
AAGGACAAACAGAAGAAGAAGAAGGAGCGCACGTGGGCCGAGGCCGCGCGCCTGGTATTAGAAAACTACT
CGGATGCTCCAATGACACCAAAACAGATTCTGCAGGTCATAGAGGCAGAAGGACTAAAGGAAATGAGAAG
TGGGACTTCCCCTCTCGCATGCCTCAATGCTATGCTACATTCCAATTCAAGAGGAGGAGAGGGGTTGTTT
TATAAACTGCCTGGCCGAATCAGCCTTTTCACGCTCAAGAAGGATGCCCTGCAGTGGTCTCGCCATCCAG
CTACAGTGGAGGGAGAGGAGCCAGAGGACACGGCTGATGTGGAGAGCTGTGGGTCTAATGAAGCCAGCAC
TGTGAGTGGTGAAAACGATGTATCTCTTGATGAAACATCTTCGAACGCATCCTGTTCTACAGAATCTCAG
AGTCGACCTCTTTCCAATCCCAGGGACAGCTACAGAGCTTCCTCACAGGCGAACAAACAAAAGAAAAAGA
CTGGGGTGATGCTGCCTCGAGTTGTCCTGACTCCTCTGAAGGTAAACGGGGCCCACGTGGAATCTGCATC
AGGGTTCTCGGGCTGCCACGCCGATGGCGAGAGCGGCAGCCCGTCCAGCAGCAGCAGCGGCTCTCTGGCC
CTGGGCAGCGCTGCTATTCGTGGCCAGGCCGAGGTCACCCAGGACCCTGCCCCGCTCCTGAGAGGCTTCC
GGAAGCCAGCCACAGGTCAAATGAAGCGCAACAGAGGGGAAGAAATAGATTTTGAGACACCTGGGTCCAT
TCTTGTCAACACCAACCTCCGTGCCCTGATCAACTCTCGGACCTTCCATGCCTTACCATCACACTTCCAG
CAGCAGCTCCTCTTCCTCCTGCCTGAAGTAGACAGACAGGTGGGGACGGATGGCCTGTTGCGTCTCAGCA
GCAGTGCACTAAATA
