>Addgene plasmid #74262 | pCMV6-XL4 ASXL1 (1-479) 3x FLAG | addgene partial sequence | sequence record 169389 | hGH-PA-R 5'-CCAGCTTGGTTCCCAATAGA-3'
ACTTGCCCCTTGCTCCATACCACCCCCCTCCACCCCATAATATTATAGAAGGACACCTAGTCAGACAAAA
TGATGCAACTTAATTTTATTAGGACAAGGCTGGTGGGCACTGGAGTGGCAACTTCCAGGGCCAGGAGAGG
CACTGGGGAGGGGTCACAGGGATGCCACCCGGGATCTGTTCAGGAAACAGCTATGACCGCGGCCGCAATC
TAGAGTCGACAAGCTTGATATCGGTACCAGATCTGAATTCTTATTTATAATCTTTATCATCATCATCTTT
ATAATCGATGTCGTGGTCCTTGTAGTCGCCGTCGTGGTCCTTGTAGTCGGGACCCTCCAGGTCGGGTGCT
GCAGAGGATGTGCCTGGCAGATGGGGACTGCTCAGCCCTGCTGGGTCAGTCTTAGCCTCCCCATCCTTGT
AGAGGGGAACATCTGAGGCCACAGATTTTGCATCCTTAGCAACCCCTGCTTGTTCTGACTCCTGTTTTTT
GTACAGATTCCTTCTGGCTCTGGTTCGGAGATCTGGCCGAGAGCGTTTCTTAAAATGCCCATCTCGCTGT
CGGGTGGCTGGACCACGCTGTATACGCACTGATTCTCCTGGGACACACAAGCCACTTTTGATTTCAGCCT
CCTCCTGGCCCACGTTCTGCTGCAATGACTCTTCTTTGGTCAAACCCAGCTTCTGTCCATAGTAGTCTTC
AAAGAACTTTTCTTTCCATTGTTCCACCTTCTTTTCCTTCTCCATTTCCTGTCGTATCCTGACTTGCATC
TCATGAGTAAATTCACCATCAGCCAGGCGCTCCCGCCAGCTCTGAGCCGCATGGGTAAAAAACTCGTTAT
TTAGTGCACTGCTGCTGAGACGCAACAGGCCATCCGTCCCCACCTGTCTGTCTACTTCAGGCAGGAGGAA
GAGGAGCTGCTGCTGGAAGTGTGATGGTAAGGCATGGAAGGTCCGAGAGTTGATCAGGGCACGGAGGTTG
GTGTTGAC
